>Addgene plasmid #63631 | MYR-VfAU1-LOV_135 | addgene partial sequence | sequence record 108770 | CMV-F 5'-CGCAAATGGGCGGTAGGCGTG-3'
ACCCACTGCTTACTGGCTTATCGAAATTAATACGACTCACTATAGGGAGACACAAGCTGGCTAGCGTTTA
AACGGGCCCTCTAGACTCGAGCGGCCGCGGCCACCATGGGGAGTAGCAAGAGCAAGCCTAAGGACCCCAG
CCAGCGCCTCGACGTCACCGGTGGACCTGACTACAGTCTCGTGAAGGCTCTGCAAATGGCACAACAGAAT
TTTGTCATTACAGACGCCTCCCTCCCAGACAACCCTATCGTCTACGCCAGTAGAGGGTTTCTGACACTGA
CAGGCTATTCTCTCGACCAGATCCTGGGCAGGAACTGCAGGTTTCTGCAAGGGCCAGAAACAGACCCAAG
AGCTGTGGATAAGATCAGGAATGCCATCACCAAAGGCGTTGATACCAGTGTCTGTCTGCTGAATTATAGA
CAGGATGGCACAACCTTCTGGAATCTCTTCTTCGTGGCTGGACTCAGAGATTCTAAGGGCAATATTGTCA
ACTACGTCGGAGTGCAGTCAAAGGTGAGCGAAGATTATGCCAAGCTGCTGGTCAACGAGCAGAACATTGA
GTACAAAGGTGTGCGCACCAGTAACATGCTGCGCAGAAAGCCCGGTGGATCCGGAGTCGACTATCCGTAC
GACGTACCAGACTACGCACTCGACTAAGAATTCCACCACACTGGACTAGTGGATCCGAGCTCGGTACCAA
GCTTAAGTTTAAACCGCTGATCAGCCTCGACTGTGCCTTCTAGTTGCCAGCCATCTGTTGTTTGCCCCTC
CCCCGTGCCTTCCTTGACCCTGGAAGGTGCCACTCCCACTGTCCTTTCCTAATAA
