>Addgene plasmid #63631 | MYR-VfAU1-LOV_135 | addgene partial sequence | sequence record 108789 | BGH-rev 5'-TAGAAGGCACAGTCGAGG-3'
CTCGGATCCACTAGTCCAGTGTGGTGGAATTCTTAGTCGAGTGCGTAGTCTGGTACGTCGTACGGATAGT
CGACTCCGGATCCACCGGGCTTTCTGCGCAGCATGTTACTGGTGCGCACACCTTTGTACTCAATGTTCTG
CTCGTTGACCAGCAGCTTGGCATAATCTTCGCTCACCTTTGACTGCACTCCGACGTAGTTGACAATATTG
CCCTTAGAATCTCTGAGTCCAGCCACGAAGAAGAGATTCCAGAAGGTTGTGCCATCCTGTCTATAATTCA
GCAGACAGACACTGGTATCAACGCCTTTGGTGATGGCATTCCTGATCTTATCCACAGCTCTTGGGTCTGT
TTCTGGCCCTTGCAGAAACCTGCAGTTCCTGCCCAGGATCTGGTCGAGAGAATAGCCTGTCAGTGTCAGA
AACCCTCTACTGGCGTAGACGATAGGGTTGTCTGGGAGGGAGGCGTCTGTAATGACAAAATTCTGTTGTG
CCATTTGCAGAGCCTTCACGAGACTGTAGTCAGGTCCACCGGTGACGTCGAGGCGCTGGCTGGGGTCCTT
AGGCTTGCTCTTGCTACTCCCCATGGTGGCCGCGGCCGCTCGAGTCTAGAGGGCCCGTTTAAACGCTAGC
CAGCTTGTGTCTCCCTATAGTGAGTCGTATTAATTTCGATAAGCCAGTAAGCAGTGGGTTCTCTAGTTAG
CCAGAGAGCTCTGCTTATATAGACCTCCCACCGTACACGCCTACCGCCCATTTGCGTCAATGGGGCGGAG
TTGTTACGACATTTTGGAAAGTCCCGTTGATTTTGGTGCCAA
