[The description below was written by a language model from this plasmid's Addgene catalogue record.]
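Description:
MYR-VfAU1-LOV_135 is a mammalian expression plasmid built on the pcDNA3.1(-) backbone and propagated in E. coli under ampicillin selection. No feature table accompanies the record, so the promoter, polyadenylation signal, origins of replication and any mammalian selection marker are not explicitly listed. pcDNA3.1-series vectors generally drive inserts from the CMV immediate-early promoter and carry a high-copy bacterial origin, but the record lists copy number as unknown, and none of these elements can be confirmed for this particular construct.

The insert, MYR-VfAU1-LOV, encodes the light-oxygen-voltage (LOV) sensing domain of Aureochrome 1 from the yellow-green alga Vaucheria frigida, preceded by a myristoylation (MYR) signal and a restriction site. A myristoylation signal directs lipid modification at the N-terminus of the protein and so anchors it to cellular membranes. LOV domains are flavin-binding photosensors that respond to blue light, and the aureochrome LOV domain is known for light-induced dimerization. Because the restriction site sits between the membrane-targeting signal and the LOV domain, the plasmid appears to be a modular cloning scaffold into which a protein domain of interest can be inserted, giving a membrane-tethered fusion whose association could be controlled by light. The record does not describe that application, however, nor does it name the restriction site, any epitope tags, the boundaries of the LOV domain, or the meaning of the "135" suffix in the name. As recorded, the plasmid expresses a membrane-targeted VfAU1-LOV domain in mammalian cells, most plausibly for optogenetic work.
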