Addgene plasmid #63631: MYR-VfAU1-LOV_135
Purpose: Expresses VfAU1-LOV domain (Vaucheria frigida Aureochrome 1) preceded by a MYR signal and a restriction site
Depositing lab: Harald Janovjak. Depositing organization: Institute of Science and Technology Austria (I.S.T. Austria).
Backbone
  Vector backbone: pcDNA3.1-
  Vector type: Mammalian Expression
Growth in bacteria
  Bacterial resistance: Ampicillin, 100 μg/mL
  Growth temperature: 37°C
  Growth strain: XL10 Gold
  Copy number: Unknown
Gene/Insert
  Gene/Insert name: MYR-VfAU1-LOV
Terms and licenses: Academic/Nonprofit Terms; Industry Terms: Not Available to Industry
How to cite: MYR-VfAU1-LOV_135 was a gift from Harald Janovjak (Addgene plasmid # 63631 ; http://n2t.net/addgene:63631 ; RRID:Addgene_63631)
