LOCUS       Exported 5966 bp ds-DNA circular SYN 13-MAY-2021
DEFINITION  Expresses VfAU1-LOV domain (Vaucheria frigida Aureochrome 1)
            preceded by a MYR signal and a restriction site.
ACCESSION   .
VERSION     .
KEYWORDS    MYR-VfAU1-LOV_135
SOURCE      synthetic DNA construct
  ORGANISM  synthetic DNA construct
REFERENCE   1 (bases 1 to 5966)
  TITLE     MYR-VfAU1-LOV_135
  JOURNAL   Unpublished
REFERENCE   2 (bases 1 to 5966)
  AUTHORS   .
  TITLE     Direct Submission
  JOURNAL   Exported May 13, 2021 from SnapGene Server 1.1.58
            http://www.snapgene.com
FEATURES             Location/Qualifiers
     source          1..5966
                     /organism="synthetic DNA construct"
                     /mol_type="other DNA"
     primer_bind     complement(44..63)
                     /label=pRS-marker
                     /note="pRS vectors, use to sequence yeast selectable
                     marker"
     enhancer        235..614
                     /label=CMV enhancer
                     /note="human cytomegalovirus immediate early enhancer"
     promoter        615..818
                     /label=CMV promoter
                     /note="human cytomegalovirus (CMV) immediate early
                     promoter"
     primer_bind     769..789
                     /label=CMV-F
                     /note="Human CMV immediate early promoter, forward primer"
     primer_bind     863..882
                     /label=T7
                     /note="T7 promoter, forward primer"
     promoter        863..881
                     /label=T7 promoter
                     /note="promoter for bacteriophage T7 RNA polymerase"
     regulatory      935..944
                     /regulatory_class="other"
                     /note="vertebrate consensus sequence for strong initiation
                     of translation (Kozak, 1987)"
     CDS             941..982
                     /codon_start=1
                     /product="N-myristoylation signal from Src kinase (Pellman
                     et al., 1985; Kaplan et al., 1988)"
                     /label=myr
                     /translation="MGSSKSKPKDPSQR"
     CDS             1457..1483
                     /codon_start=1
                     /product="HA (human influenza hemagglutinin) epitope tag"
                     /label=HA
                     /translation="YPYDVPDYA"
     primer_bind     complement(1560..1577)
                     /label=BGH-rev
                     /note="Bovine growth hormone terminator, reverse primer.
                     Also called BGH reverse"
     polyA_signal    1566..1790
                     /label=bGH poly(A) signal
                     /note="bovine growth hormone polyadenylation signal"
     rep_origin      1836..2264
                     /direction=RIGHT
                     /label=f1 ori
                     /note="f1 bacteriophage origin of replication; arrow
                     indicates direction of (+) strand synthesis"
     primer_bind     complement(1923..1942)
                     /label=F1ori-R
                     /note="F1 origin, reverse primer"
     primer_bind     2133..2154
                     /label=F1ori-F
                     /note="F1 origin, forward primer"
     primer_bind     complement(2273..2293)
                     /label=pBABE 3'
                     /note="SV40 enhancer, reverse primer for pBABE vectors"
     promoter        2278..2607
                     /label=SV40 promoter
                     /note="SV40 enhancer and early promoter"
     rep_origin      2458..2593
                     /label=SV40 ori
                     /note="SV40 origin of replication"
     primer_bind     2520..2539
                     /label=SV40pro-F
                     /note="SV40 promoter/origin, forward primer"
     CDS             2674..3468
                     /codon_start=1
                     /gene="aph(3')-II (or nptII)"
                     /product="aminoglycoside phosphotransferase from Tn5"
                     /label=NeoR/KanR
                     /note="confers resistance to neomycin, kanamycin, and G418
                     (Geneticin(R))"
                     /translation="MIEQDGLHAGSPAAWVERLFGYDWAQQTIGCSDAAVFRLSAQGRP
                     VLFVKTDLSGALNELQDEAARLSWLATTGVPCAAVLDVVTEAGRDWLLLGEVPGQDLLS
                     SHLAPAEKVSIMADAMRRLHTLDPATCPFDHQAKHRIERARTRMEAGLVDQDDLDEEHQ
                     GLAPAELFARLKARMPDGEDLVVTHGDACLPNIMVENGRFSGFIDCGRLGVADRYQDIA
                     LATRDIAEELGGEWADRFLVLYGIAAPDSQRIAFYRLLDEFF"
     primer_bind     complement(2728..2747)
                     /label=Neo-R
                     /note="Neomycin resistance gene, reverse primer"
     primer_bind     3338..3357
                     /label=Neo-F
                     /note="Neomycin resistance gene, forward primer"
     polyA_signal    3642..3763
                     /label=SV40 poly(A) signal
                     /note="SV40 polyadenylation signal"
     primer_bind     complement(3679..3698)
                     /label=SV40pA-R
                     /note="SV40 polyA, reverse primer"
     primer_bind     3733..3752
                     /label=EBV-rev
                     /note="SV40 polyA terminator, reverse primer"
     primer_bind     complement(3812..3828)
                     /label=M13 rev
                     /note="common sequencing primer, one of multiple similar
                     variants"
     primer_bind     complement(3812..3828)
                     /label=M13 Reverse
                     /note="In lacZ gene. Also called M13-rev"
     primer_bind     complement(3825..3847)
                     /label=M13/pUC Reverse
                     /note="In lacZ gene"
     protein_bind    3836..3852
                     /label=lac operator
                     /bound_moiety="lac repressor encoded by lacI"
                     /note="The lac repressor binds to the lac operator to
                     inhibit transcription in E. coli. This inhibition can be
                     relieved by adding lactose or
                     isopropyl-beta-D-thiogalactopyranoside (IPTG)."
     promoter        complement(3860..3890)
                     /label=lac promoter
                     /note="promoter for the E. coli lac operon"
     protein_bind    3905..3926
                     /label=CAP binding site
                     /bound_moiety="E. coli catabolite activator protein"
                     /note="CAP binding activates transcription in the presence
                     of cAMP."
     primer_bind     complement(4043..4060)
                     /label=L4440
                     /note="L4440 vector, forward primer"
     rep_origin      complement(4214..4799)
                     /direction=LEFT
                     /label=ori
                     /note="high-copy-number ColE1/pMB1/pBR322/pUC origin of
                     replication"
     primer_bind     complement(4294..4313)
                     /label=pBR322ori-F
                     /note="pBR322 origin, forward primer"
     CDS             complement(4970..5830)
                     /codon_start=1
                     /gene="bla"
                     /product="beta-lactamase"
                     /label=AmpR
                     /note="confers resistance to ampicillin, carbenicillin, and
                     related antibiotics"
                     /translation="MSIQHFRVALIPFFAAFCLPVFAHPETLVKVKDAEDQLGARVGYI
                     ELDLNSGKILESFRPEERFPMMSTFKVLLCGAVLSRIDAGQEQLGRRIHYSQNDLVEYS
                     PVTEKHLTDGMTVRELCSAAITMSDNTAANLLLTTIGGPKELTAFLHNMGDHVTRLDRW
                     EPELNEAIPNDERDTTMPVAMATTLRKLLTGELLTLASRQQLIDWMEADKVAGPLLRSA
                     LPAGWFIADKSGAGERGSRGIIAALGPDGKPSRIVVIYTTGSQATMDERNRQIAEIGAS
                     LIKHW"
     primer_bind     5593..5612
                     /label=Amp-R
                     /note="Ampicillin resistance gene, reverse primer"
     promoter        complement(5831..5935)
                     /gene="bla"
                     /label=AmpR promoter
ORIGIN
        1 gacggatcgg gagatctccc gatcccctat ggtgcactct cagtacaatc tgctctgatg
       61 ccgcatagtt aagccagtat ctgctccctg cttgtgtgtt ggaggtcgct gagtagtgcg
      121 cgagcaaaat ttaagctaca acaaggcaag gcttgaccga caattgcatg aagaatctgc
      181 ttagggttag gcgttttgcg ctgcttcgcg atgtacgggc cagatatacg cgttgacatt
      241 gattattgac tagttattaa tagtaatcaa ttacggggtc attagttcat agcccatata
      301 tggagttccg cgttacataa cttacggtaa atggcccgcc tggctgaccg cccaacgacc
      361 cccgcccatt gacgtcaata atgacgtatg ttcccatagt aacgccaata gggactttcc
      421 attgacgtca atgggtggag tatttacggt aaactgccca cttggcagta catcaagtgt
      481 atcatatgcc aagtacgccc cctattgacg tcaatgacgg taaatggccc gcctggcatt
      541 atgcccagta catgacctta tgggactttc ctacttggca gtacatctac gtattagtca
      601 tcgctattac catggtgatg cggttttggc agtacatcaa tgggcgtgga tagcggtttg
      661 actcacgggg atttccaagt ctccacccca ttgacgtcaa tgggagtttg ttttggcacc
      721 aaaatcaacg ggactttcca aaatgtcgta acaactccgc cccattgacg caaatgggcg
      781 gtaggcgtgt acggtgggag gtctatataa gcagagctct ctggctaact agagaaccca
      841 ctgcttactg gcttatcgaa attaatacga ctcactatag ggagacacaa gctggctagc
      901 gtttaaacgg gccctctaga ctcgagcggc cgcggccacc atggggagta gcaagagcaa
      961 gcctaaggac cccagccagc gcctcgacgt caccggtgga cctgactaca gtctcgtgaa
     1021 ggctctgcaa atggcacaac agaattttgt cattacagac gcctccctcc cagacaaccc
     1081 tatcgtctac gccagtagag ggtttctgac actgacaggc tattctctcg accagatcct
     1141 gggcaggaac tgcaggtttc tgcaagggcc agaaacagac ccaagagctg tggataagat
     1201 caggaatgcc atcaccaaag gcgttgatac cagtgtctgt ctgctgaatt atagacagga
     1261 tggcacaacc ttctggaatc tcttcttcgt ggctggactc agagattcta agggcaatat
     1321 tgtcaactac gtcggagtgc agtcaaaggt gagcgaagat tatgccaagc tgctggtcaa
     1381 cgagcagaac attgagtaca aaggtgtgcg caccagtaac atgctgcgca gaaagcccgg
     1441 tggatccgga gtcgactatc cgtacgacgt accagactac gcactcgact aagaattcca
     1501 ccacactgga ctagtggatc cgagctcggt accaagctta agtttaaacc gctgatcagc
     1561 ctcgactgtg ccttctagtt gccagccatc tgttgtttgc ccctcccccg tgccttcctt
     1621 gaccctggaa ggtgccactc ccactgtcct ttcctaataa aatgaggaaa ttgcatcgca
     1681 ttgtctgagt aggtgtcatt ctattctggg gggtggggtg gggcaggaca gcaaggggga
     1741 ggattgggaa gacaatagca ggcatgctgg ggatgcggtg ggctctatgg cttctgaggc
     1801 ggaaagaacc agctggggct ctagggggta tccccnnnnn nnnnnnnnnn nnnnnnnnnn
     1861 nnnnnnnnnn nnnnnnnnnn nnnnnnnnnn nnnnnnnnnn nnnnnnnnnn nnnnnnnnnn
     1921 nnnnnnnnnn nnnnnnnnnn nnnnnnnnnn nnnnnnnnnc nnnnnnnnnn nnnnnnnnnn
     1981 nnnnnnnnnn nnnnnnnnnn nnnnnnnnnn nnnnnnnnnn nnnnnnnnnn nnnnnnnnnn
     2041 nnnnnnnnnn nannnnnnnn nnnnnnnnnn nnnnnnnnnn nnnnnnnnnn nnnnnnnnnn
     2101 ncctttgacg ttggagtcca cgttctttaa tagtggactc ttgttccaaa ctggaacaac
     2161 actcaaccct atctcggtct attcttttga tttataaggg attttgccga tttcggccta
     2221 ttggttaaaa aatgagctga tttaacaaaa atttaacgcg aattaattct gtggaatgtg
     2281 tgtcagttag ggtgtggaaa gtccccaggc tccccagcag gcagaagtat gcaaagcatg
     2341 catctcaatt agtcagcaac caggtgtgga aagtccccag gctccccagc aggcagaagt
     2401 atgcaaagca tgcatctcaa ttagtcagca accatagtcc cgcccctaac tccgcccatc
     2461 ccgcccctaa ctccgcccag ttccgcccat tctccgcccc atggctgact aatttttttt
     2521 atttatgcag aggccgaggc cgcctctgcc tctgagctat tccagaagta gtgaggaggc
     2581 ttttttggag gcctaggctt ttgcaaaaag ctcccgggag cttgtatatc cattttcgga
     2641 tctgatcaag agacaggatg aggatcgttt cgcatgattg aacaagatgg attgcacgca
     2701 ggttctccgg ccgcttgggt ggagaggcta ttcggctatg actgggcaca acagacaatc
     2761 ggctgctctg atgccgccgt gttccggctg tcagcgcagg ggcgcccggt tctttttgtc
     2821 aagaccgacc tgtccggtgc cctgaatgaa ctgcaggacg aggcagcgcg gctatcgtgg
     2881 ctggccacga cgggcgttcc ttgcgcagct gtgctcgacg ttgtcactga agcgggaagg
     2941 gactggctgc tattgggcga agtgccgggg caggatctcc tgtcatctca ccttgctcct
     3001 gccgagaaag tatccatcat ggctgatgca atgcggcggc tgcatacgct tgatccggct
     3061 acctgcccat tcgaccacca agcgaaacat cgcatcgagc gagcacgtac tcggatggaa
     3121 gccggtcttg tcgatcagga tgatctggac gaagagcatc aggggctcgc gccagccgaa
     3181 ctgttcgcca ggctcaaggc gcgcatgccc gacggcgagg atctcgtcgt gacccatggc
     3241 gatgcctgct tgccgaatat catggtggaa aatggccgct tttctggatt catcgactgt
     3301 ggccggctgg gtgtggcgga ccgctatcag gacatagcgt tggctacccg tgatattgct
     3361 gaagagcttg gcggcgaatg ggctgaccgc ttcctcgtgc tttacggtat cgccgctccc
     3421 gattcgcagc gcatcgcctt ctatcgcctt cttgacgagt tcttctgagc gggactctgg
     3481 ggttcgaaat gaccgaccaa gcgacgccca acctgccatc acgagatttc gattccaccg
     3541 ccgccttcta tgaaaggttg ggcttcggaa tcgttttccg ggacgccggc tggatgatcc
     3601 tccagcgcgg ggatctcatg ctggagttct tcgcccaccc caacttgttt attgcagctt
     3661 ataatggtta caaataaagc aatagcatca caaatttcac aaataaagca tttttttcac
     3721 tgcattctag ttgtggtttg tccaaactca tcaatgtatc ttatcatgtc tgtataccgt
     3781 cgacctctag ctagagcttg gcgtaatcat ggtcatagct gtttcctgtg tgaaattgtt
     3841 atccgctcac aattccacac aacatacgag ccggaagcat aaagtgtaaa gcctggggtg
     3901 cctaatgagt gagctaactc acattaattg cgttgcgctc actgcccgct ttccagtcgg
     3961 gaaacctgtc gtgccagctg cattaatgaa tcggccaacg cgcggggaga ggcggtttgc
     4021 gtattgggcg ctcttccgct tcctcgctca ctgactcgct gcgctcggtc gttcggctgc
     4081 ggcgagcggt atcagctcac tcaaaggcgg taatacggtt atccacagaa tcaggggata
     4141 acgcaggaaa gaacatgtga gcaaaaggcc agcaaaaggc caggaaccgt aaaaaggccg
     4201 cgttgctggc gtttttccat aggctccgcc cccctgacga gcatcacaaa aatcgacgct
     4261 caagtcagag gtggcgaaac ccgacaggac tataaagata ccaggcgttt ccccctggaa
     4321 gctccctcgt gcgctctcct gttccgaccc tgccgcttac cggatacctg tccgcctttc
     4381 tcccttcggg aagcgtggcg ctttctcata gctcacgctg taggtatctc agttcggtgt
     4441 aggtcgttcg ctccaagctg ggctgtgtgc acgaaccccc cgttcagccc gaccgctgcg
     4501 ccttatccgg taactatcgt cttgagtcca acccggtaag acacgactta tcgccactgg
     4561 cagcagccac tggtaacagg attagcagag cgaggtatgt aggcggtgct acagagttct
     4621 tgaagtggtg gcctaactac ggctacacta gaagaacagt atttggtatc tgcgctctgc
     4681 tgaagccagt taccttcgga aaaagagttg gtagctcttg atccggcaaa caaaccaccg
     4741 ctggtagcgg tttttttgtt tgcaagcagc agattacgcg cagaaaaaaa ggatctcaag
     4801 aagatccttt gatcttttct acggggtctg acgctcagtg gaacgaaaac tcacgttaag
     4861 ggattttggt catgagatta tcaaaaagga tcttcaccta gatcctttta aattaaaaat
     4921 gaagttttaa atcaatctaa agtatatatg agtaaacttg gtctgacagt taccaatgct
     4981 taatcagtga ggcacctatc tcagcgatct gtctatttcg ttcatccata gttgcctgac
     5041 tccccgtcgt gtagataact acgatacggg agggcttacc atctggcccc agtgctgcaa
     5101 tgataccgcg agacccacgc tcaccggctc cagatttatc agcaataaac cagccagccg
     5161 gaagggccga gcgcagaagt ggtcctgcaa ctttatccgc ctccatccag tctattaatt
     5221 gttgccggga agctagagta agtagttcgc cagttaatag tttgcgcaac gttgttgcca
     5281 ttgctacagg catcgtggtg tcacgctcgt cgtttggtat ggcttcattc agctccggtt
     5341 cccaacgatc aaggcgagtt acatgatccc ccatgttgtg caaaaaagcg gttagctcct
     5401 tcggtcctcc gatcgttgtc agaagtaagt tggccgcagt gttatcactc atggttatgg
     5461 cagcactgca taattctctt actgtcatgc catccgtaag atgcttttct gtgactggtg
     5521 agtactcaac caagtcattc tgagaatagt gtatgcggcg accgagttgc tcttgcccgg
     5581 cgtcaatacg ggataatacc gcgccacata gcagaacttt aaaagtgctc atcattggaa
     5641 aacgttcttc ggggcgaaaa ctctcaagga tcttaccgct gttgagatcc agttcgatgt
     5701 aacccactcg tgcacccaac tgatcttcag catcttttac tttcaccagc gtttctgggt
     5761 gagcaaaaac aggaaggcaa aatgccgcaa aaaagggaat aagggcgaca cggaaatgtt
     5821 gaatactcat actcttcctt tttcaatatt attgaagcat ttatcagggt tattgtctca
     5881 tgagcggata catatttgaa tgtatttaga aaaataaaca aataggggtt ccgcgcacat
     5941 ttccccgaaa agtgccacct gacgtc
//
